>Addgene plasmid #209516 | EC67842 | addgene full sequence | sequence record 413976 | Addgene NGS Result
CACGAAGTGATCCGTTTAAACTATCAGTGTTTGACAGGATATATTGGCGGGTAAACCTAAGAGAAAAGAG
CGTTTATTAGAATAATCGGATATTTAAAAGGGCGTGAAAAGGTTTATCCGTTCGTCCATTTGTATGTGCA
TGCCAACCACAGGGTTCCCCTCGGGAGTCAGCCGTGCGGCTGCATGAAATCCTGGCCGGTTTGTCTGATG
CCAAGCTGGCGGCCTGGCCGGCCAGCTTGGCCGCTGAAGAAACCGAGCGCCGCCGTCTAAAAAGGTGATG
TGTATTTGAGTAAAACAGCTTGCGTCATGCGGTCGCTGCGTATATGATGCGATGAGTAAATAAACAAATA
CGCAAGGGGAACGCATGAAGGTTATCGCTGTACTTAACCAGAAAGGCGGGTCAGGCAAGACGACCATCGC
AACCCATCTAGCCCGCGCCCTGCAACTCGCCGGGGCCGATGTTCTGTTAGTCGATTCCGATCCCCAGGGC
AGTGCCCGCGATTGGGCGGCCGTGCGGGAAGATCAACCGCTAACCGTTGTCGGCATCGACCGCCCGACGA
TTGACCGCGACGTGAAGGCCATCGGCCGGCGCGACTTCGTAGTGATCGACGGAGCGCCCCAGGCGGCGGA
CTTGGCTGTGTCCGCGATCAAGGCAGCCGACTTCGTGCTGATTCCGGTGCAGCCAAGCCCTTACGACATA
TGGGCCACCGCCGACCTGGTGGAGCTGGTTAAGCAGCGCATTGAGGTCACGGATGGAAGGCTACAAGCGG
CCTTTGTCGTGTCGCGGGCGATCAAAGGCACGCGCATCGGCGGTGAGGTTGCCGAGGCGCTGGCCGGGTA
CGAGCTGCCCATTCTTGAGTCCCGTATCACGCAGCGCGTGAGCTACCCAGGCACTGCCGCCGCCGGCACA
ACCGTTCTTGAATCAGAACCCGAGGGCGACGCTGCCCGCGAGGTCCAGGCGCTGGCCGCTGAAATTAAAT
CAAAACTCATTTGAGTTAATGAGGTAAAGAGAAAATGAGCAAAAGCACAAACACGCTAAGTGCCGGCCGT
CCGAGCGCACGCAGCAGCAAGGCTGCAACGTTGGCCAGCCTGGCAGACACGCCAGCCATGAAGCGGGTCA
ACTTTCAGTTGCCGGCGGAGGATCACACCAAGCTGAAGATGTACGCGGTACGCCAAGGCAAGACCATTAC
CGAGCTGCTATCTGAATACATCGCGCAGCTACCAGAGTAAATGAGCAAATGAATAAATGAGTAGATGAAT
TTTAGCGGCTAAAGGAGGCGGCATGGAAAATCAAGAACAACCAGGCACCGACGCCGTGGAATGCCCCATG
TGTGGAGGAACGGGCGGTTGGCCAGGCGTAAGCGGCTGGGTTGTCTGCCGGCCCTGCAATGGCACTGGAA
CCCCCAAGCCCGAGGAATCGGCGTGAGCGGTCGCAAACCATCCGGCCCGGTACAAATCGGCGCGGCGCTG
GGTGATGACCTGGTGGAGAAGTTGAAGGCCGCGCAGGCCGCCCAGCGGCAACGCATCGAGGCAGAAGCAC
GCCCCGGTGAATCGTGGCAAGCGGCCGCTGATCGAATCCGCAAAGAATCCCGGCAACCGCCGGCAGCCGG
TGCGTCGTCGATTAGGAAGCCGCCCAAGGGCGACGAGCAACCAGATTTTTTCGTTCCGATGCTCTATGAC
GTGGGCACCCGCGATAGTCGCAGCATCATGGACGTGGCCGTTTTCCGTCTGTCGAAGCGTGACCGACGAG
CTGGCGAGGTGATCCGCTACGAGCTTCCAGACGGGCACGTAGAGGTTTCCGCAGGGCCGGCCGGCATGGC
CAGTGTGTGGGATTACGACCTGGTACTGATGGCGGTTTCCCATCTAACCGAATCCATGAACCGATACCGG
GAAGGGAAGGGAGACAAGCCCGGCCGCGTGTTCCGTCCACACGTTGCGGACGTACTCAAGTTCTGCCGGC
GAGCCGATGGCGGAAAGCAGAAAGACGACCTGGTAGAAACCTGCATTCGGTTAAACACCACGCACGTTGC
CATGCAGCGTACGAAGAAGGCCAAGAACGGCCGCCTGGTGACGGTATCCGAGGGTGAAGCCTTGATTAGC
CGCTACAAGATCGTAAAGAGCGAAACCGGGCGGCCGGAGTACATCGAGATCGAGCTAGCTGATTGGATGT
ACCGCGAGATTACAGAAGGCAAGAACCCGGACGTGCTGACGGTTCACCCCGATTACTTTTTGATCGATCC
CGGCATCGGCCGTTTTCTCTACCGCCTGGCACGCCGCGCCGCAGGCAAGGCAGAAGCCAGATGGTTGTTC
AAGACGATCTACGAACGCAGTGGCAGCGCCGGAGAGTTCAAGAAGTTCTGTTTCACCGTGCGCAAGCTGA
TCGGGTCAAATGACCTGCCGGAGTACGATTTGAAGGAGGAGGCGGGGCAGGCTGGCCCGATCCTAGTCAT
GCGCTACCGCAACCTGATCGAGGGCGAAGCATCCGCCGGTTCCTAATGTACGGAGCAGATGCTAGGGCAA
ATTGCCCTAGCAGGGGAAAAAGGTCGAAAAAGCTTCTTTCCTGTGGATAGCACGTACATTGGGAACCCAA
AGCCGTACATTGGGAACCGGAACCCGTACATTGGGAACCCAAAGCCGTACATTGGGAACCGGTCACACAT
GTAAGTGACTGATATAAAAGAGAAAAAAGGCGATTTTTCCGCCTAAAACTCTTTAAAACTTATTAAAACT
CTTAAAACCCGCCTGGCCTGTGCATAACTGTCTGGCCAGCGCACAGCCGAACAGCTGCAAAAAGCGCCCA
CATCAAGGCTCCGAGTGCGCGGAACCCCTATTTGTTTATTTTTCTAAATACATTCAAATATGTATCCGCT
CATGAGACAATAACCCTGATAAATGCTTCAATAATATTGAAAAAGGAAGAGTATGGCTAAAATGAGAATA
TCACCGGAATTGAAAAAACTGATCGAAAAATACCGCTGCGTAAAAGATACGGAAGGAATGTCTCCTGCTA
AGGTATATAAGCTGGTGGGAGAAAATGAAAACCTATATTTAAAAATGACGGACAGCCGGTATAAAGGGAC
CACCTATGATGTGGAACGGGAAAAGGACATGATGCTATGGCTGGAAGGAAAGCTGCCTGTTCCAAAGGTC
CTGCACTTTGAACGGCATGATGGCTGGAGCAATCTGCTCATGAGTGAGGCCGATGGCGTCCTTTGCTCGG
AAGAGTATGAAGATGAACAAAGCCCTGAAAAGATTATCGAGCTGTATGCGGAGTGCATCAGGCTCTTTCA
CTCCATCGACATATCGGATTGTCCCTATACGAATAGCTTAGACAGCCGCTTAGCCGAATTGGATTACTTA
CTGAATAACGATCTGGCCGATGTGGATTGCGAAAACTGGGAAGAGGACACTCCATTTAAAGATCCGCGCG
AGCTGTATGATTTTTTAAAGACGGAAAAGCCCGAAGAGGAACTTGTCTTTTCCCACGGCGACCTGGGAGA
CAGCAACATCTTTGTGAAAGATGGCAAAGTAAGTGGCTTTATTGATCTTGGGAGAAGCGGCAGGGCGGAC
AAGTGGTATGACATTGCCTTCTGCGTCCGGTCGCTCAGGGAGGATATCGGGGAAGAACAGTATGTCGAGC
TATTTTTTGACTTACTGGGGATCAAGCCTGATTGGGAGAAAATAAAATATTATATTTTACTGGATGAATT
GTTTTAGCTGTCAGACCAAGTTTACTCATATATACTTTAGATTGATTTAAAACTTCATTTTTAATTTAAA
AGGATCTAGGTGAAGATCCTTTTTGATAATCTCATGACCAAAATCCCTTAACGTGAGTTTTCGTTCCACT
GAGCGTCAGACCCCGTAGAAAAGATCAAAGGATCTTCTTGAGATCCTTTTTTTCTGCGCGTAATCTGCTG
CTTGCAAACAAAAAAACCACCGCTACCAGCGGTGGTTTGTTTGCCGGATCAAGAGCTACCAACTCTTTTT
CCGAAGGTAACTGGCTTCAGCAGAGCGCAGATACCAAATACTGTTCTTCTAGTGTAGCCGTAGTTAGGCC
ACCACTTCAAGAACTCTGTAGCACCGCCTACATACCTCGCTCTGCTAATCCTGTTACCAGTGGCTGCTGC
CAGTGGCGATAAGTCGTGTCTTACCGGGTTGGACTCAAGACGATAGTTACCGGATAAGGCGCAGCGGTCG
GGCTGAACGGGGGGTTCGTGCACACAGCCCAGCTTGGAGCGAACGACCTACACCGAACTGAGATACCTAC
AGCGTGAGCTATGAGAAAGCGCCACGCTTCCCGAAGGGAGAAAGGCGGACAGGTATCCGGTAAGCGGCAG
GGTCGGAACAGGAGAGCGCACGAGGGAGCTTCCAGGGGGAAACGCCTGGTATCTTTATAGTCCTGTCGGG
TTTCGCCACCTCTGACTTGAGCGTCGATTTTTGTGATGCTCGTCAGGGGGGCGGAGCCTATGGAAAAACG
CCAGCAACGCGGCCTTTTTACGGTTCCTGCTCGGATCTGTTGGACCGGACAGTAGTCATGGTTGATGGGC
TGCCTGTATCGAGTGGTGATTTTGTGCCGAGCTGCCGGTCGGGGAGCTGTTGGCTGGCTGGTGGCAGGAT
ATATTGTGGTGTAAACAAATTGACGCTTAGACAACTTAATAACACATTGCGGACGTTTTTAATGTACTGG
GGTTGAACACTCTGTGCCGAATTCGGATCCAGCGATCTGGATTTTAGTACTGGATTTTGGTTTTAGGAAT
TAGAAATTTTATTGATAGAAGTATTTTACAAATACAAATACATACTAAGGGTTTCTTATATGCTCAACAC
ATGAGCGAAACCCTATAGGAACCCTAATTCCCTTATCTGGGAACTACTCACACATTATTATGGAGAAACT
CGAGCTTGTCGATCGACTCTAGCTAGAGAAGCCTATTCCTTTGCCCTCGGACGAGTGCTGGGGCGTCGGT
TTCCACTATCGGCGAGTACTTCTACACAGCCATCGGTCCAGACGGCCGCGCTTCTGCGGGCGATTTGTGT
ACGCCCGACAGTCCCGGCTCCGGATCGGACGATTGCGTCGCATCGACCCTGCGCCCAAGCTGCATCATCG
AAATTGCCGTCAACCAAGCTCTGATAGAGTTGGTCAAGACCAATGCGGAGCATATACGCCCGGAGCCGCG
GCGATCCTGCAAGCTCCGGATGCCTCCGCTCGAAGTAGCGCGTCTGCTGCTCCATACAAGCCAACCACGG
CCTCCAGAAGAAGATGTTGGCGACCTCGTATTGGGAATCCCCGAACATCGCCTCGCTCCAGTCAATGACC
GCTGTTATGCGGCCATTGTCCGTCAGGACATTGTTGGAGCCGAAATCCGCGTGCACGAGGTGCCGGACTT
CGGGGCAGTCCTCGGCCCAAAGCATCAGCTCATCGAGAGCCTGCGCGACGGACGCACTGACGGTGTCGTC
CATCACAGTTTGCCAGTGATACACATGGGGATCAGCAATCGCGCATATGAAATCACGCCATGTAGTGTAT
TGACCGATTCCTTGCGGTCCGAATGGGCCGAACCCGCTCGTCTGGCTAAGATCGGCCGCAGCGATCGCAT
CCATGGCCTCCGCGACCGGCTGCAGTTATCATCATCATCATAGACACACGAAATAAAGTAATCAGATTAT
CAGTTAAAGCTATGTAATATTTACACCATAACCAATCAATTAAAAAATAGATCAGTTTAAAGAAAGATCA
AAGCTCAAAAAAATAAAAAGAGAAAAGGGTCCTAACCAAGAAAATGAAGGAGAAAAACTAGAAATTTACC
TGCAGAACAGCGGGCAGTTCGGTTTCAGGCAGGTCTTGCAACGTGACACCCTGTGCACGGCGGGAGATGC
AATAGGTCAGGCTCTCGCTGAATTCCCCAATGTCAAGCACTTCCGGAATCGGGAGCGCGGCCGATGCAAA
GTGCCGATAAACATAACGATCTTTGTAGAAACCATCGGCGCAGCTATTTACCCGCAGGACATATCCACGC
CCTCCTACATCGAAGCTGAAAGCACGAGATTCTTCGCCCTCCGAGAGCTGCATCAGGTCGGAGACGCTGT
CGAACTTTTCGATCAGAAACTTCTCGACAGACGTCGCGGTGAGTTCAGGCTTTTTCATTGTATCGATAAT
TGTAAATGTAATTGTAATGTTGTTTGTTGTTTGTTGTTGTTGGTAATTGTTGTAAAAATGAGCTCTTATA
CTCGAGCGTGTCCTCTCCAAATGAAATGAACTTCCTTATATAGAGGAAGGGTCTTGCGAAGGATAGTGGG
ATTGTGCGTCATCCCTTACGTCAGTGGAGATGTCACATCAATCCACTTGCTTTGTAGACGTGGTTGGAAC
CTCTTCTTTTTCCACGATGCTCCTCGTGGGTGGGGGTCCATCTTTGGGACCACTGTCGGCAGAGAGATCT
TGAATGATAGCCTTTCCTTTATCGCAATGATGGCATTTGTAGGAGCCACCTTCCTTTTCTACTGTCCTTT
CGATGAAGTGACAGATAGCTGGGCAATGGAATCCGAGGAGGTTTCCCGAAATTATCCTTTGTTGAAAAGT
CTCAATAGCCCTTTGATCTTCTGAGACTGTATCTTTGACATTTTTGGAGTAGACCAGAGTGTCGTGCTCC
ACCATGTTGACGAAGATTTTCTTCTTGTCATTGAGTCGTAAAAGACTCTGTATGAACTGTTCGCCAGTCT
TGACGGCGAGTTCTGTTAGATCCTCGATTTGAATCTTAGACTCCATGCATGGCCTTAGATTCAGTAGGAA
CTACCTTTTTAGAGACTCCAATCTCTATTACTTGCCTTGGTTTATGAAGCAAGCCTTGAATCGTCCATAC
TGGAATAGTACTTCTGATCTTGAGAAATATGTCTTTCTCTGTGTTCTTGATGCAATTAGTCCTGAATCTT
TTGACTGCATCTTTAACCTTCTTGGGAAGGTATTTGATCTCCTGGAGATTGTTACTCGGGTAGATCGTCT
TGATGAGACTTGCTGCGTAGGCCTCTCTAACCATCTGTGGGTCAGCATTCTTTCTGAAATTGAAGAGGCT
AACCTTCTCATTATCAGTGGTGAACATAGTGTCGTCACCTTCACCTTCGAACTTCCTTCCTAGATCGTAA
AGATAGAGGAAATCGTCCATTGTAATCTCCGGGGCAAAGGAGATCTCTTTTGGGGCTGGATCACTGCTGG
GCCTTTTGGTTCCTAGCGTGAGCCAGTGGGCTTTTTGCTTTGGTGGGCTTGTTAGGGCCTTAGCAAAGCT
CTTGGGCTTGAGTTGAGCTTCTCCTTTGGGGATGAAGTTCAACCTGTCTGTTTGCTGACTTGTTGTGTAC
GCGTCAGCTGCTGCTCTTGCCTCTGTAATAGTGGCAAATTTCTTGTGTGCAACTCCGGGAACGCCGTTTG
TTGCCGCCTTTGTACAACCCCAGTCATCGTATATACCGGCATGTGGACCGTTATACACAACGTAGTAGTT
GATATGAGGGTGTTGAATACCCGATTCTGCTCTGAGAGGAGCAACTGTGCTGTTAAGCTCAGATTTTTGT
GGGATTGGAATTCCTCCGCAAGAATTCAAGCTTAGCGTCGATCTAGTAACATAGATGACACCGCGCGCGA
TAATTTATCCTAGTTTGCGCGCTATATTTTGTTTTCTATCGCGTATTAAATGTATAATTGCGGGACTCTA
ATCATAAAAACCCATCTCATAAATAACGTCATGCATTACATGTTAATTATTACATGCTTAACGTAATTCA
ACAGAAATTATATGATAATCATCGCAAGACCGGCAACAGGATTCAATCTTAAGAAACTTTATTGCCAAAT
GTTTGAACGATCTGCTTGACAAGCTCATTTCTTCTTCTTAGCCTGACCAGCTTTCTTAGTAGCAGCAGGC
CTCTTGTGCTTAACGGAGGTCTGAGCGTACTCAAGCCACTCTTTGTTGGAGATGGCGATCTTCACCTTGT
CCAGCTTCTCATCTTCCGCTTTCTTAAACTGCCCGATAGCCCAGAGAACCTATAACACGGGAGAAACCAA
AAAGCAAACTCATTTCACGCCAAATACTACAGATTTCTCAAAAATTAAGTTATAATCCATATATCCTGAC
AAGAAATTGATTAAAACACAGTTGCTTTACCTTTCTCGCAATGTTGTAAGCCCCGTTTGCATCAGCATTC
TTCGGCAGGATAGCGTTCTCTTGAGCCTCATAGTTACGGCTGTCGTAGAAGATCCCGTCAGAGTTCTTGA
CCGGAGAGATAAGGAAGTCCACATCGGTCCTTCCGGTGATAGAGTTCCTCATCTGGAGCATGAGAGACAT
GAGGGCCATGAATGAGCTGTAGAATGCCTTGTCGCTCTGCTCGCACAAAAGAGCCCTGATATCACCCTGC
TGGTAGTTGATGCCGTACTTGTTGAACAGTTCTTTGTAGGCAGAGGTGAGGCACACTTCTTCCCAGTCGA
ACACGTTGTTTTTCTTCGGATTTCGGAAGATCCTGATACGGTTCCCGTAGGAGTAGAGCTTCCACTTCTT
AATGTAGTCGGCGTCGGTCCTGCTGAAGTTCTTATAGTCGAGAGCGAACTCGAAAAGATCCTCTTCCGGC
ACGTACATGATCCTGTCGAAAGACGAGATGAACTTCTTGCTGTCGGCGATCGAGGTGTACTTGGTCTTGA
GCAGGTTCACGAAACCAGTAGAAGGATCGATCTTGCTGGTGAGCCAAGCAGGGATATAGAAGATGAAGCC
GTTCTGGGTGCTCATGCTCTTGAAGGACTCGAACTTGTTCGTGATCTGGTATCCCTTAAGAGCACCACCG
GTAGCGCAAGGGTTGCTCTTTTTGTCCACCATGTAGTTGAGCTTGTCGATGAGCATCTTCTCGAACTTTT
GGTAGACCTGCTTCTCAACCTGTAGCAATAATTAAAACAAAAATACCACAAACAGTTAGAACTGAGGCAA
GAAGAATGAATGCAGAGAAAAAAAATCTTAGCTATTCATGGAAATGGAAGTGCGACGAACACCTAAAATG
CAAGGAGCATAACCAAATGCAGAACTTACCTTCACTCTACTGTTCTTGAACCCAGAGTTGAGGTCCTCAA
GAGCGATCACAGCATCGTACTTTTCCACCAGCTCGCAGATCTTATGCACCACCTGAGAGATGTAGCCGGC
CTTCAACTCTTTGATGTTTTCGATAGAAGTCCAGTTCTGCCTGGCCTCGAAACGCTCTTTTTCTTTCTTA
TCGAGGAGTGAGTGGTAGTCGGTCTTGATCCTGATGCCGTTGAAATTGTTGATAATCTCGTTCAGGCTGT
ACTGCTCGACGATGTTTCCCTTTCCGTCCACCACAACGATGTAGAGGAGGTTTCTCTCACCACGATCGAT
TCCGATCACGTAAGGGTTATCATCGTGCTTGAGCAGCACCCTCACCTTTAATTGTAGAAAACCAGTAAAA
CATGGACAATTAGGAGGCATCGATTATCTAACCAAAGACTTTAACAACACTAATCTGCCACTAATATTCA
TGAGAAGTCCTTACCTCGGTATTGATCTTGAAGATGTTCTTCGGGCACTTGTTGATAGCGATCGGGATAT
GAAGCTCGTACTGGTCCTCGCTGAACCTTTTGTCCTTGTAGACGTCGTAAGACAGCGTGGTGGTCTTTTT
CGGGTTGTCAGGATTCTTGTTAGCGATTGGAGAGTTGGCCGGGTGAACAACCAACTCTTCTTTCTTGAGT
GAGGCCCTACGCATGAAGAGTTCAGCACCACCAGAAAGTCTGATCTGCCCGTGGTTGTTCTCGTCGAAAA
GCAGCTTGAAGTACATCGTATGGAGGTTAGGAGTTCCGTGGCTCTTGTCGGAGAAGTCCTTGTTATAGAT
CTGGAACATGTAGAGCTTGCCCTCTTCGACCAACTTGTCAACCTGTTATAACAGTAAAAATTACTTTAGA
AACAAAACAAAAGTGTGGTCTTTTAGGAATGATTATTGATCAGTTCATAGTTTAAAATCTTGTGTTTTTA
TCGTAAAAGTGTGGACCAGGATTTACCTCTTTCTTGGAGGCGCTCTCGAAGCTAACTTTGTAACCCTGTT
CCTCAACCTCACGGTAGAACCCGGCGATATCCTTGTACTTTTCTGTCTCGCTGAAGTTAAAGTCGTAAGC
GTTAGACCACTTCGGGTAACGCGAGATGCTGTCCTTGAAGAAATCGATGAGCTTGTGGCAGTCGTTGAGG
TTGAACATGTCGCCTTTCTTGAAGGTCCCGTTCTTGTAGATTTTCTGGATGTCCTCAGACGGGTTGTAGT
AGGCCATCCATTTCTTGCTGAAGAACACCTTAGGAAGCATCTTGTTCGGTCCCGGAAGGAGCTTGTAGTT
GATCTTCTCATAGTTCCCGTTCACGTCATCCTTGTCGATCTTTTGGAGGCACTTGGCGTATTTCTTGTCC
ATGATGGCCAGGTAGTACTTAGACCCGTACCTAATGAATTAATAGAAAAATCAGGCAAATTAGAAAAGAA
ATAATTCTCAAAAGAGAACAACTGAGGTCAGAAAATAGCATTCATCAACTGAAACTAGGTATTTCTTCAT
ATGATACTAACCTGAGGATGGTGGCCCTGTAATCTGTCTCTTTGTCTTTGTCCCATCCGCCCATGAACTG
CGGGTTCTGAAAGTACAACTTGAACTTGTCCTTGCTGTAAGGCTTCTGGGTCACGTAGTTTCTGATGGCG
TCGTAGATATGGTCCACCTTGAGGAGGATATCGTAAGCGAGCACGAAATCCCCGTAGAAAGACTCGTCCC
TATTAGTCTCTTTGCCCTCTCCGAAGAAGGCCTTGATATAGTTCTCGAAGGACTTCACGCTGTCGAGCAA
ATCCTTCATGATCGCGACGACAGCGTCGTTCTTCTTCAGACTCTTCTCGAGGACGAAATCAGCATCGAAC
AACTTCTCAGAGGACCCGTACACCTAATAATATCATCAGAGGAAAACTCAATTCTTATATCTTACAGAAA
TGAACAACAAAATACATGTAGCAGAGAGGAAAACAATCATAAGTAACAACTTACCTTGTAGATCTCGTCG
ACCTTCTGGATGATGATCTCTTTGAGCTTCTCGACCACGCTGAGATCAGCATCAGCGTATTCTTGAAGCT
GCTCGAGGCTGAAAGAGCCGATCTTCTTGAACGACTTACGCCTGTCATCCTCGTACTTCTCAGTGACGAC
AGCCTTCTTCTTGAGGTGGATGTCATCGTACTCAGCATTCCACTTGTCCCTGATCACGTTCCACTCGCCG
AAAATATCCTTGCTGATGGTGCTGATAGCAGGTCCGTTCTTAACGAAGATCCCAGCGCTGCTGTACTCGT
CGAAGTTCTTGAAAAGCTTCTCCAACTTCTTGATGGACGAGAAGATCTCGCTGTTCTTGTTGAGGGTGTT
ACGGAAAACCTCAAGCACTTCCTCGTCAGAGGTGTAACCCTCACCGTAAAATGAGAGGCTCTCACGATCA
GAGAGAACCTGCAAGAAACAGCAAAGAGAGAGTTAAGATATAAGTGAACAAGAAAGTCTTGGGATCGACA
TACATACAATCAATTGATCAAATTCCTAGGATTAAACATATGAAATAGGAAAGACAGACCTGCTTGTAGA
GCGGCTTGAACTTCGGGAGCTTCTGCTTCGTTTTCTGGTTGTACAGGTTGATGTACTCGTTGAGTCCCTT
AATCTTCTCCCCAGACTCGGTCACGAATCCTCCGATAATAGCGTTGTACACGTCGATGCCCTCTTGGGTG
AGAACGAAGTTGAAGAACTCCCCTTCAAAAAAGTCCTCGACGTCGTAGTCGCTGTTGAGGATCTTCTCTT
TGATTTCTTGCACCTCGTGCTTATCGAAGATGGCGTCCACCTGAGATTGTTTGCAAAGAAAAATCTCAAA
GCATGTACAATCTATAAACTTATGATGGAAAAAGAAAAGAAAGGTAACTAAGGAATGTTACCTTCTCGAA
GATGTCCATGTTGCTGATGTAACGCGTGAGGTTCTCGTTGATGCATCTGAAAGCGATAGAGGTGCTCTTG
GCCTCTTCGCTGAACATGTTTTCCCTGTTTCTGAAGAATCCGGTGAAGGCAGTAGTGAATCCGTTGAAGC
TGTTCACGAGAGCGATCTCATCCTTATCGTCCAGGAACTCAGGCAGGATTGTCTCGATAATATCCTTCTT
GAAGAGGCTCTTGTATCCCTCGTTTCCCTTGAAAGCCTTGGCGATCTCTTTACGGAGGTTGATCTCGAGG
TTCTCAAGCTCTTTGTTCTCTTTCTCGGTCCTGGTTTTCTTACGGAAGAGGCTGATGTAGTTGTTGAGGT
TCTTGAGCTTGATGCTGTGGAGCACATCGTTGATGAAGCTGAGGTAGTACCTGTCGAGGAGCTTCTTCAC
GCCCTTGTAATCTTCAGCTCTCTTCTCATCCTCGACGAGGAGCCTCTTGTTGTCGATATTCTCTTGGGTC
TTTCCCACAGGGATAGCCTTGAACCTGAGGGTCTTAGAGAGGCTGTAGCAGTTGGTAAACTTCTCGAGCT
TGCTCATTCCTGCAGAAGTAACACCAAACAACAGGGTGAGCATCGACAAAAGAAACAGTACCAAGCAAAT
AAATAGCGTATGAAGGCAGGGCTAAAAAAATCCACATATAGCTGCTGCATATGCCATCATCCAAGTATAT
CAAGATCAAAATAATTATAAAACATACTTGTTTATTATAATAGATAGGTACTCAAGGTTAGAGCATATGA
ATAGATGCTGCATATGCCATCATGTATATGCATCAGTAAAACCCACATCAACATGTATACCTATCCTAGA
TCGATATTTCCATCCATCTTAAACTCGTAACTATGAAGATGTATGACACACACATACAGTTCCAAAATTA
ATAAATACACCAGGTAGTTTGAAACAGTATTCTACTCCGATCTAGAACGAATGAACGACCGCCCAACCAC
ACCACATCATCACAACCAAGCGAACAAAAAGCATCTCTGTATATGCATCAGTAAAACCCGCATCAACATG
TATACCTATCCTAGATCGATATTTCCATCCATCATCTTCAATTCGTAACTATGAATATGTATGGCACACA
CATACAGATCCAAAATTAATAAATCCACCAGGTAGTTTGAAACAGAATTCTACTCCGATCTAGAACGACC
GCCCAACCAGACCACATCATCACAACCAAGACAAAAAAAAGCATGAAAAGATGACCCGACAAACAAGTGC
ACGGCATATATTGAAATAAAGGAAAAGGGCAAACCAAACCCTATGCAACGAAACAAAAAAAATCATGAAA
TCGATCCCGTCTGCGGAACGGCTAGAGCCATCCCAGGATTCCCCAAAGAGAAACACTGGCAAGTTAGCAA
TCAGAACGTGTCTGACGTACAGGTCGCATCCGTGTACGAACGCTAGCAGCACGGATCTAACACAAACACG
GATCTAACACAAACATGAACAGAAGTAGAACTACCGGGCCCTAACCATGGACCGGAACGCCGATCTAGAG
AAGGTAGAGAGGGGGGGGGGGGGAGGACGAGCGGCGTACCTTGAAGCGGAGGTGCCGACGGGTGGATTTG
GGGGAGATCTGGTTGTGTGTGTGTGCGCTCCGAACAACACGAGGTTGGGGAAAGAGGGTGTGGAGGGGGT
GTCTATTTATTACGGCGGGCGAGGAAGGGAAAGCGAAGGAGCGGTGGGAAAGGAATCCCCCGTAGCTGCC
GTGCCGTGAGAGGAGGAGGAGGCCGCCTGCCGTGCCGGCTCACGTCTGCCGCTCCGCCACGCAATTTCTG
GATGCCGACAGCGGAGCAAGTCCAACGGTGGAGCGGAACTCTCGAGAGGGGTCCAGAGGCAGCGACAGAG
ATGCCGTGCCGTCTGCTTCGCTTGGCCCGACGCGACGCTGCTGGTTCGCTGGTTGGTGTCCGTTAGACTC
GTCGACGGCGTTTAACAGGCTGGCATTATCTACTCGAAACAAGAAAAATGTTTCCTTAGTTTTTTTAATT
TCTTAAAGGGTATTTGTTTAATTTTTAGTCACTTTATTTTATTCTATTTTATATCTAAATTATTAAATAA
AAAAACTAAAATAGAGTTTTAGTTTTCTTAATTTAGAGGCTAAAATAGAATAAAATAGATGTACTAAAAA
AATTAGTCTATAAAAACCATTAACCCTAAACCCTAAATGGATGTACTAATAAAATGGATGAAGTATTATA
TAGGTGAAGCTATTTGCAAAAAAAAAGGAGAACACATGCACACTAAAAAGATAAAACTGTAGAGTCCTGT
TGTCAAAATACTCAATTGTCCTTTAGACCATGTCTAACTGTTCATTTATATGATTCTCTAAAACACTGAT
ATTATTGTAGTACTATAGATTATATTATTCGTAGAGTAAAGTTTAAATATATGTATAAAGATAGATAAAC
TGCACTTCAAACAAGTGTGACAAAAAAAATATGTGGTAATTTTTTATAACTTAGACATGCAATGCTCATT
ATCTCTAGAGAGGGGCACGACCGGGTCACGCTGCACCTCCACTATGCCTGAGACCCAATACGCAAACCGC
CTCTCCCCGCGCGTTGGCCGATTCATTAATGCAGCTGGCACGACAGGTTTCCCGACTGGAAAGCGGGCAG
TGAGCGCAACGCAATTAATGTGAGTTAGCTCACTCATTAGGCACCCCAGGCTTTACACTTTATGCTTCCG
GCTCGTATGTTGTGTGGAATTGTGAGCGGATAACAATTTCACACATACTAGAGAAAGAGGAGAAATACTA
GATGGCTTCCTCCGAGGACGTTATCAAAGAGTTCATGCGTTTCAAAGTTCGTATGGAAGGTTCCGTTAAC
GGTCACGAGTTCGAAATCGAAGGTGAAGGTGAAGGTCGTCCGTACGAAGGTACCCAGACCGCTAAACTGA
AAGTTACCAAAGGTGGTCCGCTGCCGTTCGCTTGGGACATCCTGTCCCCGCAGTTCCAGTACGGTTCCAA
AGCTTACGTTAAACACCCGGCTGACATCCCGGACTACCTGAAACTGTCCTTCCCGGAAGGTTTCAAATGG
GAACGTGTTATGAACTTCGAGGACGGTGGTGTTGTTACCGTTACCCAGGACTCCTCCCTGCAAGACGGTG
AGTTCATCTACAAAGTTAAACTGCGTGGTACCAACTTCCCGTCCGACGGTCCGGTTATGCAGAAAAAAAC
CATGGGTTGGGAAGCTTCCACCGAACGTATGTACCCGGAGGACGGTGCTCTGAAAGGTGAAATCAAAATG
CGTCTGAAACTGAAAGACGGTGGTCACTACGACGCTGAAGTTAAAACCACCTACATGGCTAAAAAACCGG
TTCAGCTGCCGGGTGCTTACAAAACCGACATCAAACTGGACATCACCTCCCACAACGAGGACTACACCAT
CGTTGAACAGTACGAACGTGCTGAAGGTCGTCACTCCACCGGTGCTTAATAACGCTGATAGTGCTAGTGT
AGATCGCTACTAGAGCCAGGCATCAAATAAAACGAAAGGCTCAGTCGAAAGACTGGGCCTTTCGTTTTAT
CTGTTGTTTGTCGGTGAACGCTCTCTACTAGAGTCACACTGGCTCACCTTCGGGTGGGCCTTTCTGCGTT
TATAGGTCTCAGGGATTACGAGGATGCACATGTGACCGAGGGA
Features (pLannotate 1.2.2; 28 found; start..end, strand, type, name):
     32..56      +  misc_feature   RB T-DNA repeat: right border repeat from nopaline C58 T-DNA
    365..994     +  CDS            pVS1 StaA: stability protein from the Pseudomonas plasmid pVS1 (Heeb et al., 2000)
   1423..2496    +  CDS            pVS1 RepA: replication protein from the Pseudomonas plasmid pVS1 (Heeb et al., 2000)
   2562..2756    +  rep_origin     pVS1 oriV: origin of replication for the Pseudomonas plasmid pVS1 (Heeb et al., 2000)
   2818..2922    +  promoter       AmpR promoter: bla
   2923..3717    +  CDS            KanR: aminoglycoside phosphotransferase; aphA-3; confers resistance to kanamycin
   3888..4476    +  rep_origin     ori: high-copy-number ColE1/pMB1/pBR322/pUC origin of replication
   4612..4636    +  misc_feature   LB T-DNA repeat: left border repeat from nopaline C58 T-DNA
   4724..4898    -  polyA_signal   CaMV poly(A) signal: cauliflower mosaic virus polyadenylation signal
   4933..5625    -  CDS            HygR (fragment): aminoglycoside phosphotransferase from E. coli confers resistance to hygromycin
   5620..5809    -  intron         cat1 intron: castor bean catalase intron, modified
   5810..6148    -  CDS            HygR (fragment): aminoglycoside phosphotransferase from E. coli; aph(4)-Ia; confers resistance to hygromycin
   6157..6210    -  misc_feature   TMV Ω: translational enhancer from the tobacco mosaic virus 5'-leader sequence (Gallie et al., 1988)
   6239..6584    -  promoter       CaMV 35S promoter: strong constitutive promoter from cauliflower mosaic virus
   6241..6287    -  promoter       minimal CaMV 35S promoter: minimal 35S promoter from cauliflower mosaic virus
   6768..7574    -  CDS            IBMP_CAMVB (fragment): Experimental evidence at protein level: Swiss-Prot protein existence level 1. Enhances the ribosomal termination-reinitiation event leading to the translation of major open reading frames on the polycistronic viral RNAs. From Cauliflower mosaic virus (strain Bari 1) (CaMV).
   7600..7852    -  terminator     NOS terminator: nopaline synthase terminator and poly(A) signal
   9532..9912    -  CDS            cas12a (fragment): CS12A_FRATN - Also known as cpf1 From Francisella tularensis subsp. novicida (strain U112).
  10046..10450   -  CDS            cas12a (fragment): CS12A_FRATN - Also known as cpf1 From Francisella tularensis subsp. novicida (strain U112).
  11980..12537   -  CDS            cas12a (fragment): CS12A_FRATN - Also known as cpf1 From Francisella tularensis subsp. novicida (strain U112).
  12540..14526   -  promoter       Ubi promoter: maize polyubiquitin gene promoter
  14544..14633   +  CDS            lacI (fragment): lac repressor; lacI; The lac repressor binds to the lac operator to inhibit transcription in E. coli. This inhibition can be relieved by adding lactose or isopropyl-β-D-thiogalactopyranoside (IPTG).
  14646..14667   +  protein_bind   CAP binding site: CAP binding activates transcription in the presence of cAMP. E. coli catabolite activator protein
  14682..14712   +  promoter       lac promoter: promoter for the E. coli lac operon
  14716..14738   +  protein_bind   lac operator (fragment): The lac repressor binds to the lac operator to inhibit transcription in E. coli. This inhibition can be relieved by adding lactose or isopropyl-β-D-thiogalactopyranoside (IPTG). lac repressor encoded by lacI
  14772..15446   +  CDS            mRFP1: mRFP1 is a basic (constitutively fluorescent) red fluorescent protein published in 2002, derived from Discosoma sp.. It is reported to be a somewhat slowly-maturing monomer with low acid sensitivity.
  15494..15565   +  terminator     rrnB T1 terminator: transcription terminator T1 from the E. coli rrnB gene
  15581..15608   +  terminator     T7Te terminator: phage T7 early transcription terminator
