[The description below was written by a language model from this plasmid's Addgene catalogue record and pLannotate feature annotations shown in this document.]
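Description:
EC67842 is a 15.6 kb Golden Gate binary vector for Agrobacterium-mediated CRISPR mutagenesis in barley. It is supplied as an empty backbone into which complete guide RNA expression cassettes are cloned alongside a resident Cas12a (D156R) nuclease gene. The parental backbone is not named in the record. The feature table shows a typical binary architecture: a high-copy ColE1/pUC-type origin for E. coli, the pVS1 oriV with RepA and StaA for replication and stable maintenance in Agrobacterium, and a kanamycin resistance gene (aphA-3) driven by the bla promoter for bacterial selection. All of these lie outside the nopaline-type left and right T-DNA border repeats.

Next to the left border within the T-DNA is a plant selection cassette made up of a CaMV 35S promoter, the TMV Ω translational enhancer, a hygromycin phosphotransferase gene and the CaMV poly(A) signal. The coding sequence is interrupted by the castor bean catalase intron, which limits expression to plant cells that can splice it. The Cas12a gene is driven by the maize polyubiquitin promoter, which is strong in cereals, and ends at the NOS terminator. The annotation software detected it only as discontinuous fragments resembling Francisella novicida Cas12a, and the record does not state the orthologue or the reason for the gaps.

Near the right border is an mRFP1 cassette under the bacterial lac promoter and operator, followed by the rrnB T1 and T7Te terminators. This arrangement is consistent with a red-colony dropout marker that is replaced when guide cassettes are inserted, although the record lists RFP simply as a selectable marker. The vector belongs to a Cas9/Cas12a mutagenesis toolkit optimised for barley and wheat.
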