Addgene plasmid #209516: EC67842
Purpose: (Empty Backbone) Cloning in complete guide expression cassettes, with Cas12a (D156R)
Depositing lab: Wendy Harwood & Cristobal Uauy. Depositing organization: John Innes Centre. Publication: An optimised CRISPR Cas9 and Cas12a mutagenesis toolkit for Barley and Wheat. Lawrenson T, Clarke M, Kirby R, Forner M, Steuernagel B, Brown JKM, Harwood W. Plant Methods. 2024 Aug 13;20(1):123. doi: 10.1186/s13007-024-01234-y. PubMed 39138524.
Backbone
  Vector backbone: Unknown
  Vector type: CRISPR
  Selectable markers: RFP & hygromycin for plant
Growth in bacteria
  Bacterial resistance: Kanamycin, 50 μg/mL
  Growth temperature: 37°C
  Growth strain: DH5alpha
  Copy number: High Copy
Gene/Insert
  Gene/Insert name: None
Terms and licenses: Academic/Nonprofit Terms; Industry Terms: Not Available to Industry
Depositor comments: Barley GoldenGate binary vector with Cas12a
How to cite: EC67842 was a gift from Wendy Harwood & Cristobal Uauy (Addgene plasmid # 209516 ; http://n2t.net/addgene:209516 ; RRID:Addgene_209516)
